>Addgene plasmid #160572 | pUPD2 AsCas12a (GB1438) | addgene full sequence | sequence record 319707 | Addgene NGS Result
GCTTGCAAACAAAAAAACCACCGCTACCAGCGGTGGTTTGTTTGCCGGATCAAGAGCTACCAACTCTTTT
TCCGAAGGTAACTGGCTTCAGCAGAGCGCAGATACCAAATACTGTTCTTCTAGTGTAGCCGTAGTTAGGC
CACCACTTCAAGAACTCTGTAGCACCGCCTACATACCTCGCTCTGCTAATCCTGTTACCAGTGGCTGCTG
CCAGTGGCGATAAGTCGTGTCTTACCGGGTTGGACTCAAGACGATAGTTACCGGATAAGGCGCAGCGGTC
GGGCTGAACGGGGGGTTCGTGCACACAGCCCAGCTTGGAGCGAACGACCTACACCGAACTGAGATACCTA
CAGCGTGAGCTATGAGAAAGCGCCACGCTTCCCGAAGGGAGAAAGGCGGACAGGTATCCGGTAAGCGGCA
GGGTCGGAACAGGAGAGCGCACGAGGGAGCTTCCAGGGGGAAACGCCTGGTATCTTTATAGTCCTGTCGG
GTTTCGCCACCTCTGACTTGAGCGTCGATTTTTGTGATGCTCGTCAGGGGGGCGGAGCCTGTGGAAAAAC
GCCAGCAACGCGGCCTTTTTACGGTTCCTGGCCTTTTGCTGGCCTTTTGCTCACATGTTCTTTCCTGCGT
TATCCCCTGATTCTGTGGATAACCGTATTACCGCCTTTGAGTGAGCTGATACCGCTCGCCGCAGCCGAAC
GACCGAGCGCAGCGAGTCAGTGAGCGAGGAAGCCTGCATAACGCGAAGTAATCTTTTCGGTTTTAAAGAA
AAAGGGCAGGGTGGTGACACCTTGCCCTTTTTTGCCGGACTGCAGCGGCCGCTACTAGTCGCGATGAGTG
GTCTCAAAGCTCACTACTTTTTCTTTTTTGCCTGGCCGGCCTTTTTCGTGGCCGCCGGCCTTTTGTTGCG
CAGCTCCTGGATGTAGGCCAGCCAGTCCTGATTGGAGATGCCGTTCTGCAGCTTCAGATCCTTGCTCTCC
TTCAGGTGATTCAGCAGCAGCTGGCCCTTCAGGGCGATGTGGTAGGCGCCATTGGCATCGGCGTCCATGG
GCCACTCTGGGTTCTGAAACCGGGAGTCGAAGCACACGCCATTCAGATCGCGCACGGGGCTGTTGATATA
GTCCTCGCCTGTGGCGGCATTGGAGTTCCGCATCTGCAGCACGCTGCGGATCAGGGCCACCATGGTGTCG
ATGGCGTGAGAATCGTCATTCTCCAGCAGCTTTGGCAGGATGTTGGAGCCATCCCTGAACACGATGCCCT
TCTCCTCCAGCAGGGCGATCAGCTCGTTGGCAGGATACAGGTCCCGGTATCTGCCGGTGAATCTGTGATT
CTCGATCACTGGCACGATTCTCTTGCCGGCGATGAAAGGGGTGCCCTTGGCGTCAAACTGTGTCTCGTTC
TTCTCGAACACGATATCCCATGCAGGCATAAAGCCGGGCAGGCCCCTCTGGAAGGACAGATTTCTGTTCA
TCTTAAAGTGCAGGATGAAGTCGCCGGTTTTCACGTCGTAGTGCAGAAAGTCGAAGCCCTCCAGGAAGTG
CTTGCGGCTCTCGTGATTCTTGATGGTTTTCCACACGAAGGGGTCCACGAAGCCGGTCAGGGGATCGATC
TTAGATGTATATGGGGCAGGCACGTAAAACAGGAAGCCAGACTGGGTGCCCATCTTGGCAAAGGAGGTGA
ACTGGTCTGTCAGCTGGTATGGGTTCAGCACGCCTCCCACTTTCTCTGCTGGATAGTCCTTCAGCACCAG
GCAATTCAGCTTATCGATCAGCATCTTCTCGAACTGCTGGTACACGGCCTTCTCGGCGATGCCGGTCCTC
TTGCTCTTAAAGCCGAAATTCAGGTTCTCCAGCACCACCACGGCCTGGTAGTGGATCATCAGGTCCACGA
TCTCGTGGATGACCTGGCTCAGATAGCCCTGCTTCAGATCCTTGATTGTGCCCACCACAGACCAGGCCTG
CCTTGCTGCCACCCTCTCCTTCTCCCTGTTGTCCAGCTTCTTCTGGTAATCAAACTGCTGGATGGTGTTC
AGGCTCCGCTGCTCCAGGATCTTGCCGGTGGAGTCGATCACTGTGATATAGATCAGGTTTCTCTCGCCCC
GATCGATGCCGATGATAGGTGTCTCGGGGTGCTCCTTCAGGTAGGCATTCACCCTCTGGTTGAACTTAGA
TGGGGAATTGGCGGCCTGATAGTTCAGTGTGATAGGCACGTGGAAAAAGAACTTGTCGCTGGTAAAGCGC
CTATCCTTGATGATCTCGTGAGACACCTCCTTGGTGATCACGTTGGGCAGCAGGGCCCTGGCCTCATCAG
ACAGGTCGTGGGACAGTCTGTGATTCACATAGTCGTACAGCTCCTGGTACAGGGTGTCGGGGATTGGGGT
TTTCTGATCCTTCAGCTTCTTGTTCAGCATCTTCTCTCCCAGCCGGTGTGCCATCCTCTTCATCCTGGAC
TTAGGGCGGTAGAACAGCTCGGCCTGGCCATTCAGCTTGATGCTTGTCTTGGCCAGGTTCTCTGGAGAAA
ACAGGCCGGTCCAATACAGTGTGTGCAGATTAGGCTTGCCGTGGTGGCCCTTGGCAAAGTCCTTGTTATA
GATCTGGAACAGGTACAGCTTGCCTGTCTCCACGGCATCCATGATCTCCTTCTCGGCGATTCTCTGGAAG
CTGATGTGGTACAGCAGGGGATTCAGCTCGGCATAGTACTCGCCCAGGTCCTTATACTGAGAGGATGGCC
GCAGGCTAGACAGATCGATAGAGGTTGTCTTGGTATACTTGGACAGAAAATCCCTTGTGAAGTCGATCCA
CTTGCACAGGGCCTCTCTGTAGCCCTTCTGGTCGCCGGTTTTCTTGGCGTAGGCTGTCTGAAACTTCTTT
GGCTCCTTCTCAGGATTGTTCAGGTCGTAGATCTCCTTTGTGATCTCCAGAGGCTCGATGAAATTGTTGG
ACAGCAGGATGGGGGTTGTGTGGGTCTGAAAGTGGGCTGTCACGGCCTTCAGCTGGGTGCTGCACTTTGG
GATCATCTTGGCGGCATCAGGGAAGTAGTCATAGTACATCTTATCAAAGCCCTCGCTGGTTTTCTCTGTG
GGCTCGAAGCTCAGGGCCTTATACCTGCCCTTCTGCTTTGGCATGATGCCCAGATAGTACAGGCCGTTCT
TCACAAACAGGATGGCGCCATTGTTCTTCTCCTTATTCACGTCCCAGCCAGAGGCCAGTGTAGGCATCTG
AAAGTTCAGCTTGAACTTCTCCACGGAGTAGGGCTTCTTGGTGGCATAATTTCTGGCCTTGTTGTAGAAG
CTCAGAGAAGGCTCCATCTCCAGCTTGATGCCGGTCAGCCGGGCAGAGAACTCGGGGTCCACCTCGTTGG
ACTCATCCACGGCAAACCAGTCCAGCAGGTGGTACAGGCCCAGCAGGCTGTCCAGCTGAGACTTCAGGAT
CTCCTTCTCCTCCTGCTTCTTCAGGGTTGTAGGCAGTGGCTGATCCAGGGCGGCGTGTGCGTGGGACAGG
ATCTCGCTGGTTTTCTGCTTGAAGGCCTCGCTCAGCTCCTTGCCTGCGGCAGAGATGATCTCCTGCAGGT
TGATATCCTCGTGCTTCAGGCTGCGCTGCACCTTCTCCTTGGCAGACTTGGTGATCTTGCCTGTCAGCTC
GGAGATTCTCCGCTCATACAGGGCATTCCTCAGTGTATCCCAGTGGTCGCACAGGGCGCTGCTGATTGTC
TCCAGCTTCTTGTGGCTGATGAAGATGTGTGTCAGGTCGATGCTGTTCAGCTCGTTAAACAGGGCCTCGG
CTGTCTCCAGCACGTTCTCGTTTCTCAGCAGTGTCTTGTACTTGCAGAAGGACTGGATCACTTCCTCGTC
GCTCTTAAACTCCTCCAGGATGAAAGACAGGGTGTTCCTATCGGACAGGATCTGCTTAAACAGGGGGATG
AATCTGTGTGGCAGGGAGGCGATGATGTGGGCTGTCTCATCATTCTTCTGGATGGCCAGATTCAGCACCT
CGTTCAGGCCCTTGATCTTCTCGGTGCCTGCCTCCCGAGAGATTCCTCCCAGCAGCTGGTTATACAGGTC
GATCTGGGTCTGTGTCAGCAGCTGGTTATAAAAAGGGAAGGAAAACACCTCCTCGATGGAGGTGCTCACG
AAGATGCCGATGGCCTTCTTCACGTTCTCAAAGTGCTCCCGCAGGCTGGGCACGGCGGTGATCAGGCGTG
TGAAGATGTGACAATTCTCCTTAAACTTGGGGAAGTTGTCCTGCACGATGCGGTGTGGGATGGCTGTGCT
GATATCCTCGGCGCTGAACACGTTCTTCCTGTTCTCATAAAAGCCGGAGAAGTAGGTTGTAAACTTGTCG
AAGCTCCGCAGCAGGGCGTTCTCGTGCTCGGTTGTGGTCACGGTGCCCAGCTGCTTCAGCACCTTGCCAT
TAAACAGCTCGGCCTTGAACAGGCCCTTGTAGATCTCGGCGTGTCTCTTATTGATGGCATCGGTCAGGTT
GTCTGTCCGGCCGATGAAGTAGTCGTGGATGGCATTGCGATATGTGGCCTGCTCCTCGATCAGGGCGTTC
CTTGTCTCCTCGGTTTTCTCCTTTCTATAGGAGTCGATGGCGGCGCTCAGGTTCTCCCAATCCAGCTGCA
CCAGCTGCAGGCACTGGTCGGCATAGGTCTTGTAGATCCGATCGATGATGGGCTTCAGCTCCTTGTAGTG
ATCATTGCGGGCCTTGTCCTCCTCGATGAAGCCCTGCTCCTGGATGTGCTTCAGGGTCTTGCCCTGTGGG
ATCAGCTCAAACCGCAGTGTCTTGCTCACCTGATACAGGTTGGTAAAGCCCTCGAACTGTGTCATTCGAG
ACCACTCATCGCTCTAGAAGCGGCCGCGAATTCCAGAAATCATCCTTAGCGAAAGCTAAGGATTTTTTTT
ATCTGAAATTCTGCCTCGTGATACGCCTATTTTTATAGGTTAATGTCATGATAATAATGGTTTCTTAGAC
GTCAGGTGGCACTCGAGTTGATCGGGCACGTAAGAGGTTCCAACTTTCACCATAATGAAATAAGATCACT
ACCGGGCGTATTTTTTGAGTTATCGAGATTTTCAGGAGCTAAGGAAGCTAAAATGGAGAAAAAAATCACT
GGATATACCACCGTTGATATATCCCAATGGCATCGTAAAGAACATTTTGAGGCATTTCAGTCAGTTGCTC
AATGTACCTATAACCAGACCGTTCAGCTGGATATTACGGCCTTTTTAAAGACCGTAAAGAAAAATAAGCA
CAAGTTTTATCCGGCCTTTATTCACATTCTTGCCCGCCTGATGAATGCTCATCCGGAATTTCGTATGGCA
ATGAAAGACGGTGAGCTGGTGATATGGGATAGTGTTCACCCTTGTTACACCGTTTTCCATGAGCAAACTG
AAACGTTTTCATCACTCTGGAGTGAATACCACGACGATTTCCGGCAGTTTCTACACATATATTCGCAAGA
TGTGGCGTGTTACGGTGAAAACCTGGCCTATTTCCCTAAAGGGTTTATTGAGAATATGTTTTTCGTATCA
GCCAATCCCTGGGTGAGTTTCACCAGTTTTGATTTAAACGTGGCCAATATGGACAACTTCTTCGCCCCCG
TTTTCACCATGGGCAAATATTATACGCAAGGCGACAAGGTGCTGATGCCGCTGGCGATTCAGGTTCATCA
TGCCGTTTGTGATGGCTTCCATGTCGGCAGAATGCTTAATGAATTACAACAGTACTGCGACGAGTGGCAG
GGCGGGGCGTAATTTGATATCGAGCTCGCTTGGACTCCTGTTGATAGATCCAGTAATGACCTCAGAACTC
CATCTGGATTTGTTCAGAACGCTCGGTTGCCGCCGGGCGTTTTTTATTGGTGAGAATCCAAGCCTCGAGC
TGTCAGACCAAGTTTACTCATATATACTTTAGATTGATTTAAAACTTCATTTTTAATTTAAAAGGATCTA
GGTGAAGATCCTTTTTGATAATCTCATGACCAAAATCCCTTAACGTGAGTTTTCGTTCCACTGAGCGTCA
GACCCCGTAGAAAAGATCAAAGGATCTTCTTGAGATCCTTTTTTTCTGCGCGTAATCTGCT
Features (pLannotate 1.2.2; 10 found; start..end, strand, type, name):
    752..809     -  terminator     his operon terminator: This putative transcriptin terminator from the E. coli his operon has a 2-bp deletion introduced during synthesis. Its efficiency has not been determined.
    810..829     -  misc_feature   BioBrick suffix: universal suffix for all parts
    857..904     -  CDS            nucleoplasmin NLS: bipartite nuclear localization signal from nucleoplasmin
    905..4825    -  CDS            AsCpf1: CRISPR-associated protein from Acidaminococcus sp. BV3L6 (Zetsche et al., 2015)
   4842..4863    -  misc_feature   BioBrick prefix: BioBrick prefix for parts that do not start with "ATG"
   4866..4909    +  terminator     bacterial terminator: putative bacterial transcription terminator
   4995..5092    +  promoter       cat promoter: promoter of the E. coli cat gene encoding chloramphenicol acetyltransferase
   5093..5749    +  CDS            cat: CAT_ECOLX - Experimental evidence at protein level: Swiss-Prot protein existence level 1. This enzyme is an effector of chloramphenicol resistance in bacteria. From Escherichia coli. This protein is used as a marker in many commonly used cloning vectors, such as pACYC184.
   5773..5867    +  terminator     lambda t0 terminator: transcription terminator from phage lambda
   6050..557     +  rep_origin     ori (across the origin): high-copy-number ColE1/pMB1/pBR322/pUC origin of replication
