[The description below was written by a language model from this plasmid's Addgene catalogue record and pLannotate feature annotations shown in this document.]
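Description:
pUPD2 AsCas12a (GB1438) is a GoldenBraid level-0 "part" plasmid that stores a domesticated coding sequence for the Cas12a (Cpf1) nuclease from Acidaminococcus sp. It is not an expression vector. The pUPD2 backbone is a self-made entry vector derived from the BioBrick assembly plasmid pSB1C3, and the annotated 6,081-nt sequence reflects that origin: a high-copy ColE1/pUC-type origin for propagation in E. coli, a chloramphenicol acetyltransferase gene with its own cat promoter followed by the lambda t0 terminator, remnants of the BioBrick prefix and suffix, and bacterial transcription terminators flanking the cloning site that insulate the insert from read-through.

The insert of about 4.1 kb is a human codon-optimized AsCas12a open reading frame followed at its C-terminal end by a bipartite nucleoplasmin nuclear localization signal, which directs the nuclease to the nucleus of eukaryotic cells. Internal BsaI and BsmBI sites have been removed so that the part is compatible with Type IIS assembly. It was cloned into pUPD2 through BsmBI sites that were destroyed in the process, and it can be released with BsaI for assembly. No eukaryotic promoter or terminator is annotated around the coding sequence, so these have to be supplied by combining it with other GoldenBraid parts into a transcriptional unit. The associated work assessed Cas12a-mediated gene editing efficiency in plants, which points to use as a modular building block for plant Cas12a genome-editing constructs.
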