Addgene plasmid #160572: pUPD2 AsCas12a (GB1438)
Purpose: Human codon optimized coding sequence of Cas12a from Acidominococcus sp (AsCas12a).
Depositing lab: Diego Orzaez. Depositing organization: Agencia Estatal Consejo Superior de Investigaciones Científicas, M.P. Publication: Assessment of Cas12a-mediated gene editing efficiency in plants. Bernabe-Orts JM, Casas-Rodrigo I, Minguet EG, Landolfi V, Garcia-Carpintero V, Gianoglio S, Vazquez-Vilar M, Granell A, Orzaez D. Plant Biotechnol J. 2019 Apr 5. doi: 10.1111/pbi.13113. PubMed 30950179.
Backbone
  Vector backbone: pUPD2
  Backbone manufacturer: self-made; derived from the BioBrick assembly plasmid pSB1C3
  Vector type: CRISPR, Synthetic Biology
Growth in bacteria
  Bacterial resistance: Chloramphenicol, 25 μg/mL
  Growth temperature: 37°C
  Growth strain: DH5alpha
  Copy number: High Copy
Gene/Insert
  Gene/Insert name: AsCas12a
  Species: Acidominococcus sp.
  Insert size (bp): 4060
  Mutation: BsaI and BsmBI sites removed
  Cloning method: Restriction Enzyme; 5′ cloning site BsmBI (destroyed during cloning); 3′ cloning site BsmBI (destroyed during cloning)
  Sequencing primers: 5′ gctttcgctaaggatgatttctgg; 3′ cagggtggtgacaccttgcc
Terms and licenses: Academic/Nonprofit Terms; Industry Terms: Not Available to Industry
Depositor comments: Compatible with GoldenBraid; insert can be released with BsaI
How to cite: pUPD2 AsCas12a (GB1438) was a gift from Diego Orzaez (Addgene plasmid # 160572 ; http://n2t.net/addgene:160572 ; RRID:Addgene_160572)
